Addgene plasmid #44785: pFSBC21
Depositing lab: Christopher Marx. Depositing organization: Harvard University. Publication: FREQ-Seq: a rapid, cost-effective, sequencing-based method to determine allele frequencies directly from mixed populations. Chubiz LM, Lee MC, Delaney NF, Marx CJ. PLoS One. 2012;7(10):e47959. doi: 10.1371/journal.pone.0047959. Epub 2012 Oct 31. PubMed 23118913.
Backbone
  Vector backbone: pUC19
Growth in bacteria
  Bacterial resistance: Ampicillin, 100 μg/mL
  Growth temperature: 37°C
  Growth strain: DH10B
  Copy number: High Copy
Gene/Insert
  Gene/Insert name: FREQ-Seq Barcode: AACCTG
  Species: Synthetic
  Cloning method: Unknown
  Sequencing primers: 5′ pBR322ori-F
Terms and licenses: Academic/Nonprofit Terms; Industry Terms: Not Available to Industry
Depositor comments: These plasmids are used to generate bridging primers with Illumina-compatible barcodes for allele frequency sequencing (FREQ-Seq). Similar to RNA-Seq, the FREQ-Seq method can rapidly determine allele frequencies directly from mixed populations with minimal library preparation.
How to cite: pFSBC21 was a gift from Christopher Marx (Addgene plasmid # 44785 ; http://n2t.net/addgene:44785 ; RRID:Addgene_44785)
