[The description below was written by a language model from this plasmid's Addgene catalogue record and pLannotate feature annotations shown in this document.]
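Description:
pFSBC21 is a small (about 2.4 kb) pUC19-derived bacterial plasmid from the FREQ-Seq barcode series. It is propagated in E. coli at high copy number from the ColE1/pMB1-type pUC origin and is selected with ampicillin through a β-lactamase (AmpR) gene driven by its native bla promoter. Apart from these two functional modules, the annotated features are only short remnants of lacI, lacZα, the pBR322 bom region and rop. These look like leftover backbone sequence rather than working elements. The plasmid is shorter than standard pUC19, and no intact lacZα reporter or lac promoter is annotated, so blue/white screening should not be assumed.

The payload is a short synthetic insert carrying one specific six-nucleotide FREQ-Seq barcode, which distinguishes this plasmid from its siblings in the set. The automated feature table does not annotate the barcode or any flanking adapter sequence, so the record does not show its exact position or surrounding context. The cloning method is also unrecorded. No expression cassette is annotated, and the plasmid appears to act purely as a DNA template.

According to the depositor, plasmids in this series are used to generate bridging primers bearing Illumina-compatible barcodes. These primers attach sequencing adapters and a sample-specific barcode to amplicons spanning a locus of interest. Many samples can then be pooled, and allele frequencies can be read directly from mixed populations by counting sequence reads, with minimal library preparation.
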