Features (pLannotate 1.2.2; 7 found; start..end, strand, type, name):
      1..93      +  CDS            lacI (fragment): lac repressor; lacI; The lac repressor binds to the lac operator to inhibit transcription in E. coli. This inhibition can be relieved by adding lactose or isopropyl-β-D-thiogalactopyranoside (IPTG).
    173..189     -  CDS            lacZα (fragment): LacZα fragment of β-galactosidase; lacZ fragment
    189..268     -  misc_feature   bom (fragment): basis of mobility region from pBR322
    370..405     -  CDS            rop (fragment): Rop protein, which maintains plasmids at low copy number; rop
    500..604     +  promoter       AmpR promoter: bla
    605..1465    +  CDS            AmpR: β-lactamase; bla; confers resistance to ampicillin, carbenicillin, and related antibiotics
   1636..2224    +  rep_origin     ori: high-copy-number ColE1/pMB1/pBR322/pUC origin of replication
>Addgene plasmid #44785 | pFSBC21 | depositor full sequence | sequence record 61393 | pFSBC21 sequence 2406 bps
GCGCCCAATACGCAAACCGCCTCTCCCCGCGCGTTGGCCGATTCATTAATGCAGCTGGCACGACAGGTTT
CCCGACTGGAAAGCGGGCAGTGAGCGCAACGCAATTAAAATGATACGGCGACCACCGAGATCTACACTCT
TTCCCTACACGACGCTCTTCCGATCTAACCTGGTAAAACGACGGCCAGTTACGCATCTGTGCGGTATTTC
ACACCGCATATGGTGCACTCTCAGTACAATCTGCTCTGATGCCGCATAGTTAAGCCAGCCCCGACACCCG
CCAACACCCGCTGACGCGCCCTGACGGGCTTGTCTGCTCCCGGCATCCGCTTACAGACAAGCTGTGACCG
TCTCCGGGAGCTGCATGTGTCAGAGGTTTTCACCGTCATCACCGAAACGCGCGAGACGAAAGGGCCTCGT
GATACGCCTATTTTTATAGGTTAATGTCATGATAATAATGGTTTCTTAGACGTCAGGTGGCACTTTTCGG
GGAAATGTGCGCGGAACCCCTATTTGTTTATTTTTCTAAATACATTCAAATATGTATCCGCTCATGAGAC
AATAACCCTGATAAATGCTTCAATAATATTGAAAAAGGAAGAGTATGAGTATTCAACATTTCCGTGTCGC
CCTTATTCCCTTTTTTGCGGCATTTTGCCTTCCTGTTTTTGCTCACCCAGAAACGCTGGTGAAAGTAAAA
GATGCTGAAGATCAGTTGGGTGCACGAGTGGGTTACATCGAACTGGATCTCAACAGCGGTAAGATCCTTG
AGAGTTTTCGCCCCGAAGAACGTTTTCCAATGATGAGCACTTTTAAAGTTCTGCTATGTGGCGCGGTATT
ATCCCGTATTGACGCCGGGCAAGAGCAACTCGGTCGCCGCATACACTATTCTCAGAATGACTTGGTTGAG
TACTCACCAGTCACAGAAAAGCATCTTACGGATGGCATGACAGTAAGAGAATTATGCAGTGCTGCCATAA
CCATGAGTGATAACACTGCGGCCAACTTACTTCTGACAACGATCGGAGGACCGAAGGAGCTAACCGCTTT
TTTGCACAACATGGGGGATCATGTAACTCGCCTTGATCGTTGGGAACCGGAGCTGAATGAAGCCATACCA
AACGACGAGCGTGACACCACGATGCCTGTAGCAATGGCAACAACGTTGCGCAAACTATTAACTGGCGAAC
TACTTACTCTAGCTTCCCGGCAACAATTAATAGACTGGATGGAGGCGGATAAAGTTGCAGGACCACTTCT
GCGCTCGGCCCTTCCGGCTGGCTGGTTTATTGCTGATAAATCTGGAGCCGGTGAGCGTGGGTCTCGCGGT
ATCATTGCAGCACTGGGGCCAGATGGTAAGCCCTCCCGTATCGTAGTTATCTACACGACGGGGAGTCAGG
CAACTATGGATGAACGAAATAGACAGATCGCTGAGATAGGTGCCTCACTGATTAAGCATTGGTAACTGTC
AGACCAAGTTTACTCATATATACTTTAGATTGATTTAAAACTTCATTTTTAATTTAAAAGGATCTAGGTG
AAGATCCTTTTTGATAATCTCATGACCAAAATCCCTTAACGTGAGTTTTCGTTCCACTGAGCGTCAGACC
CCGTAGAAAAGATCAAAGGATCTTCTTGAGATCCTTTTTTTCTGCGCGTAATCTGCTGCTTGCAAACAAA
AAAACCACCGCTACCAGCGGTGGTTTGTTTGCCGGATCAAGAGCTACCAACTCTTTTTCCGAAGGTAACT
GGCTTCAGCAGAGCGCAGATACCAAATACTGTTCTTCTAGTGTAGCCGTAGTTAGGCCACCACTTCAAGA
ACTCTGTAGCACCGCCTACATACCTCGCTCTGCTAATCCTGTTACCAGTGGCTGCTGCCAGTGGCGATAA
GTCGTGTCTTACCGGGTTGGACTCAAGACGATAGTTACCGGATAAGGCGCAGCGGTCGGGCTGAACGGGG
GGTTCGTGCACACAGCCCAGCTTGGAGCGAACGACCTACACCGAACTGAGATACCTACAGCGTGAGCTAT
GAGAAAGCGCCACGCTTCCCGAAGGGAGAAAGGCGGACAGGTATCCGGTAAGCGGCAGGGTCGGAACAGG
AGAGCGCACGAGGGAGCTTCCAGGGGGAAACGCCTGGTATCTTTATAGTCCTGTCGGGTTTCGCCACCTC
TGACTTGAGCGTCGATTTTTGTGATGCTCGTCAGGGGGGCGGAGCCTATGGAAAAACGCCAGCAACGCGG
CCTTTTTACGGTTCCTGGCCTTTTGCTGGCCTTTTGCTCACATGTTCTTTCCTGCGTTATCCCCTGATTC
TGTGGATAACCGTATTACCGCCTTTGAGTGAGCTGATACCGCTCGCCGCAGCCGAACGACCGAGCGCAGC
GAGTCAGTGAGCGAGGAAGCGGAAGA
