>Addgene plasmid #44785 | pFSBC21 | addgene partial sequence | sequence record 63019 | pBR322ori-F 5'-GGGAAACGCCTGGTATCTTT-3'
ATTTTTGTGATGCTCGTCAGGGGGGCGGAGCCTATGGAAAAACGCCAGCAACGCGGCCTTTTTACGGTTC
CTGGCCTTTTGCTGGCCTTTTGCTCACATGTTCTTTCCTGCGTTATCCCCTGATTCTGTGGATAACCGTA
TTACCGCCTTTGAGTGAGCTGATACCGCTCGCCGCAGCCGAACGACCGAGCGCAGCGAGTCAGTGAGCGA
GGAAGCGGAAGAGCGCCCAATACGCAAACCGCCTCTCCCCGCGCGTTGGCCGATTCATTAATGCAGCTGG
CACGACAGGTTTCCCGACTGGAAAGCGGGCAGTGAGCGCAACGCAATTAAAATGATACGGCGACCACCGA
GATCTACACTCTTTCCCTACACGACGCTCTTCCGATCTAACCTGGTAAAACGACGGCCAGTTACGCATCT
GTGCGGTATTTCACACCGCATATGGTGCACTCTCAGTACAATCTGCTCTGATGCCGCATAGTTAAGCCAG
CCCCGACACCCGCCAACACCCGCTGACGCGCCCTGACGGGCTTGTCTGCTCCCGGCATCCGCTTACAGAC
AAGCTGTGACCGTCTCCGGGAGCTGCATGTGTCAGAGGTTTTCACCGTCATCACCGAAACGCGCGAGACG
AAAGGGCCTCGTGATACGCCTATTTTTATAGGTTAATGTCATGATAATAATGGTTTCTTAGACGTCAGGT
GGCACTTTTCGGGGAAATGTGCGCGGAACCCCTATTTGTTTATTTTTCTAAATACATTCAAATATGTATC
CGCTCATGAGACAATAACCCTGATAAATGCTTCAATAATA
